Addgene plasmid #52293: Split 'n coexpress CUL3-RBX1
Purpose: bacterial co-expression of N-terminal Cul3, C-terminal Cul3, and Rbx1
Depositing lab: Brenda Schulman. Depositing organization: St. Jude Children's Research Hospital. Publication: Structures of SPOP-substrate complexes: insights into molecular architectures of BTB-Cul3 ubiquitin ligases. Zhuang M, Calabrese MF, Liu J, Waddell MB, Nourse A, Hammel M, Miller DJ, Walden H, Duda DM, Seyedin SN, Hoggard T, Harper JW, White KP, Schulman BA. Mol Cell. 2009 Oct 9;36(1):39-50. doi: 10.1016/j.molcel.2009.09.022. PubMed 19818708.
Backbone
  Vector backbone: pGEX
  Vector type: Bacterial Expression
Growth in bacteria
  Bacterial resistance: Ampicillin, 100 μg/mL
  Growth temperature: 37°C
  Growth strain: DH5alpha
  Copy number: Unknown
Gene/Insert 1
  Gene/Insert name: Cul3 N-terminal domain (alt names: Cul3; cullin 3)
  Species: H. sapiens (human)
  Mutation: contains aa 1-309
  Entrez Gene: CUL3 (a.k.a. CUL-3, NEDAUS, PHA2E)
  Promoter: tac
  Tag / fusion protein: GST (N terminal on backbone); TEV (N terminal on insert)
  Cloning method: Unknown
  Sequencing primers: 5′ pGEX5'
Gene/Insert 2
  Gene/Insert name: Cul3 C-terminal domain (alt names: Cul3; cullin3)
  Species: H. sapiens (human)
  Mutation: contains aa 310-768
  Entrez Gene: CUL3 (a.k.a. CUL-3, NEDAUS, PHA2E)
  Promoter: IRES
  Tag / fusion protein: IRES (N terminal on insert)
  Cloning method: Unknown
  Sequencing primers: 5′ none
Gene/Insert 3
  Gene/Insert name: RBX1 (alt name: ring-box 1)
  Species: M. musculus (mouse)
  Mutation: contains aa 5-108
  Entrez Gene: Rbx1 (a.k.a. 1500002P15Rik, ROC1)
  Promoter: IRES
  Tag / fusion protein: IRES (N terminal on insert)
  Cloning method: Unknown
  Sequencing primers: 5′ none; 3′ pGEX3'
Terms and licenses: Academic/Nonprofit Terms; Industry Terms: Not Available to Industry
How to cite: Split 'n coexpress CUL3-RBX1 was a gift from Brenda Schulman (Addgene plasmid # 52293 ; http://n2t.net/addgene:52293 ; RRID:Addgene_52293)
