[The description below was written by a language model from this plasmid's Addgene catalogue record.]
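Description:
Split 'n coexpress CUL3-RBX1 is a bacterial expression plasmid built on a pGEX backbone and designed to produce the catalytic core of a Cul3-based ubiquitin ligase in E. coli from a single vector. It is selected with ampicillin; the record lists the copy number as unknown, and no feature table is provided, so the origin of replication and other backbone elements are not documented here.

The payload consists of three open reading frames arranged as a polycistronic unit. The first encodes the N-terminal domain of human CUL3 (residues 1-309), driven by the inducible tac promoter and fused at its N terminus to the backbone-encoded GST tag. A TEV protease site sits between GST and the insert so that the affinity tag can be removed after purification. The second encodes the C-terminal domain of human CUL3 (residues 310-768), and the third encodes mouse RBX1 (residues 5-108), the RING-box partner that binds the cullin C-terminal region. For these two downstream cistrons the record gives "IRES" as both promoter and N-terminal element. In a bacterial context this most plausibly denotes internal ribosome-binding sequences that allow translation to reinitiate on the shared tac-driven transcript, although the record does not spell this out.

Expressing the cullin as two separate halves together with RBX1 is the "split and coexpress" strategy the name refers to. The presumed intent is for the fragments to assemble into a CUL3-RBX1 complex that can be recovered through the single GST tag. The associated publication concerns structural studies of SPOP-substrate complexes and BTB-Cul3 ligase architecture, consistent with use in preparing recombinant complex for biochemical and structural work.
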