>Addgene plasmid #52293 | Split 'n coexpress CUL3-RBX1 | depositor partial sequence | sequence record 80886 | coding sequence
ATGTCCCCTATACTAGGTTATTGGAAAATTAAGGGCCTTGTGCAACCCACTCGACTTCTTTTGGAATATC
TTGAAGAAAAATATGAAGAGCATTTGTATGAGCGCGATGAAGGTGATAAATGGCGAAACAAAAAGTTTGA
ATTGGGTTTGGAGTTTCCCAATCTTCCTTATTATATTGATGGTGATGTTAAATTAACACAGTCTATGGCC
ATCATACGTTATATAGCTGACAAGCACAACATGTTGGGTGGTTGTCCAAAAGAGCGTGCAGAGATTTCAA
TGCTTGAAGGAGCGGTTTTGGATATTAGATACGGTGTTTCGAGAATTGCATATAGTAAAGACTTTGAAAC
TCTCAAAGTTGATTTTCTTAGCAAGCTACCTGAAATGCTGAAAATGTTCGAAGATCGTTTATGTCATAAA
ACATATTTAAATGGTGATCATGTAACCCATCCTGACTTCATGTTGTATGACGCTCTTGATGTTGTTTTAT
ACATGGACCCAATGTGCCTGGATGCGTTCCCAAAATTAGTTTGTTTTAAAAAACGTATTGAAGCTATCCC
ACAAATTGATAAGTACTTGAAATCCAGCAAGTATATAGCATGGCCTTTGCAGGGCTGGCAAGCCACGTTT
GGTGGTGGCGACCATCCTCCAAAATCGGATGAAAACCTGTATTTTCAGGGATCCCCGAATTCCCGGGCTA
TGTCGAATCTTAGCAAAGGCACGGGCAGCCGGAAGGACACCAAGATGCGGATCCGGGCCTTTCCGATGAC
CATGGAT
[420 nt withheld, positions 778-1197]
GATATGATTGCAAGAGAGCGGAAAGGAGAAGTCGTAGACAGAGGCGCAATAAGAAATGCTTGCCAGATGT
TAATGATTTTAGGTCTCGAAGGAAGATCAGTCTATGAAGAAGATTTTGAGGCTCCTTTTTTGGAAATGTC
TGCAGAATTTTTTCAGATGGAAAGCCAGAAATTTTTAGCAGAAAATAGTGCTTCAGTATATATAAAGAAA
GTAGAAGCTAGAATTAATGAAGAAATAGAACGAGTGATGCACTGCCTTGACAAATCAACGGAAGAACCAA
TTGTAAAGGTGGTTGAAAGGGAACTCATTTCCAAGCACATGAAGACTATAGTAGAAATGGAGAATTCTGG
GCTAGTACATATGTTGAAAAATGGAAAGACAGAAGACCTTGGTTGCATGTACAAGTTATTTAGTCGTGTG
CCAAATGGTTAACTCGAGTAGAAATAATTTTGTTTAACTTAAGAAGGAGATATACATATGAAGCTTTCTA
GAAGATCTGGTACCTTGAAAACAATGTGTGAGTGTATGAGTTCCTATTTGAGGGAGCAAGGTAAAGCTCT
TGTTTCTGAAGAAGGAGAAGGAAAGAATCCTGTTGACTATATCCAGGGCTTATTGGATCTGAAGAGTAGG
TTCGATCGCTTCCTCCTGGAATCATTCAACAATGACCGTCTCTTTAAACAAACTATTGCGGGTGACTTTG
AGTATTTTCTCAACCTCAACTCCAGGTCTCCTGAATACCTCTCATTATTTATTGATGATAAGCTGAAAAA
GGGAGTCAAAGGGCTAACAGAACAAGAAGTAGAAACAATATTGGATAAAGCAATGGTCCTTTTTAGGTTT
ATGCAAGAAAAAGATGTATTTGAACGTTATTATAAACAACACTTGGCAAGGAGACTTCTCACAAATAAAA
GTGTTTCTGATGACTCTGAAAAAAACATGATATCTAAGTTAAAGACTGAATGTGGATGTCAGTTCACGTC
AAAACTGGAAGGAATGTTTAGGGATATGAGCATCTCAAACACAACGATGGATGAATTCAGGCAACATCTA
CAGGCAACTGGTGTATCTTTAGGTGGTGTTGATCTTACAGTCCGGGTGCTCACGACAGGATATTGGCCCA
CTCAGTCAGCCACACCAAAGTGCAACATCCCACCAGCACCAAGACATGCTTTTGAGATATTCAGAAGGTT
CTACTTAGCCAAACACAGTGGTCGACAGCTCACACTCCAGCATCATATGGGTTCTGCAGATCTCAATGCC
ACATTTTATGGACCAGTTAAAAAGGAAGATGGATCTGAAGTTGGTGTTGGAGGTGCACAAGTAACTGGCT
CTAATACACGGAAGCACATATTGCAAGTTTCCACTTTCCAGATGACCATATTAATGCTCTTTAATAATAG
AGAAAAATACACATTTGAGGAAATTCAGCAAGAGACAGATATCCCTGAAAGAGAGCTTGTTAGAGCCCTA
CAGTCCCTCGCCTGTGGTAAACCAACACAGCGGGTTCTTACAAAAGAACCCAAATCAAAGGAAATAGAAA
ATGGTCATATATTTACAGTTAATGATCAATTCACATCCAAACTACACAGAGTCAAGATTCAAACAGTTGC
TGCCAAACAAGGTGAATCCGACCCAGAGAGGAAAGAAACAAGGCAGAAAGTAGACGACGACAGAAAACAT
GAGATAGAAGCTGCTATAGTGCGGATAATGAAATCTAGAAAGAAGATGCAGCACAATGTTCTAGTAGCGG
AGGTAACTCAGCAGTTGAAGGCGCGATTCTTACCAAGTCCAGTTGTTATTAAGAAACGTATTGAAGGACT
TATTGAGAGAGAATATTTGGCACGAACACCTGAGGATCGCAAAGTATACACATATGTAGCATAAGGTACC
GCCATGCGGCCGCAGAAATAATTTTGTTTAACTTTAAGAAGGAGATATAATCGATATGGATGTGGATACC
CCCAGCGGCACCAACAGCGGCGCGGGCAAG
[267 nt withheld, positions 3188-3454]
TAG
