>Addgene plasmid #52293 | Split 'n coexpress CUL3-RBX1 | addgene partial sequence | sequence record 81655 | pGEX-5 5'-GGGCTGGCAAGCCACGTTTGGTG-3'
AACCTGTATTTTCAGGGATCCCCGAATTCCCGGGCTATGTCGAATCTTAGCAAAGGCACGGGCAGCCGGA
AGGACACCAAGATGCGGATCCGGGCCTTTCCGATGACCATGGAT
[420 nt withheld, positions 115-534]
GATATGATTGCAAGAGAGCGGAAAGGAGAAGTCGTAGACAGAGGCGCAATAAGAAATGCTTGCCAGATGT
TAATGATTTTAGGTCTCGAAGGAAGATCAGTCTATGAAGAAGATTTTGAGGCTCCTTTTTTGGAAATGTC
TGCAGAATTTTTTCAGATGGAAAGCCAGAAATTTTTAGCAGAAAATAGTGCTTCAGTATATATAAAGAAA
GTAGAAGCTAGAATTAATGAAGAAATAGAACGAGTGATGCACTGCCTTGACAAATCAACGGAAGAACCAA
TTGTAAAGGTGGTTGAAAGGGAACTCATTT
