>Addgene plasmid #52293 | Split 'n coexpress CUL3-RBX1 | addgene partial sequence | sequence record 81673 | pGEX-3 5'-CCGGGAGCTGCATGTGTCAGAGG-3'
ATCGTCAGTCAGTCACGATGCGGCCGCAGGCCTCTA
[267 nt withheld, positions 37-303]
CTTGCCCGCGCCGCTGTTGGTGCCGCTGGGGGTATCCACATCCATATCGATTATATCTCCTTCTTAAAGT
TAAACAAAATTATTTCTGCGGCCGCATGGCGGTACCTTATGCTACATATGTGTATACTTTGCGATCCTCA
GGTGTTCGTGCCAAATATTCTCTCTCAATAAGTCCTTCAATACGTTTCTTAATAACAACTGGACTTGGTA
AGAATCGCGCCTTCAACTGCTGAGTTACCTCCGCTACTAGAACATTGTGCTGCATCTTCTTTCTAGATTT
CATTATCCGCACTATAGCAGCTTCTATCTCATGTTTTCTGTCGTCGTCTACTTTCTGCCTTGTTTCTTTC
CTCTCTGGGTCGGATTCACCTTGTTTGGCAGCAACTGTTTGAATCTTGACTCTGTGTAGTTTGGATGTGA
ATTGATCATTAACTGTAAA
